Addgene plasmid #111760: tCRMod-GGSGGS5
Purpose: Expresses soluble Clover-mRuby2 tension sensor module with 5-repeat GGSGGS extensible domain
Depositing lab: Brenton Hoffman. Depositing organization: Duke University. Publication: Tunable molecular tension sensors reveal extension-based control of vinculin loading. LaCroix AS, Lynch AD, Berginski ME, Hoffman BD. eLife. 2018 Jul 19;7. pii: 33927. doi: 10.7554/eLife.33927. PubMed 30024378.
Backbone
  Vector backbone: pcDNA3.1(+)
  Backbone manufacturer: Invitrogen
  Backbone size w/o insert (bp): 5402
  Total vector size (bp): 6878
  Vector type: Mammalian Expression
Growth in bacteria
  Bacterial resistance: Ampicillin, 100 μg/mL
  Growth temperature: 30°C
  Growth strain: NEB Stable
  Copy number: High Copy
Gene/Insert
  Gene/Insert name: Clover-GGSGGS5-mRuby2 fusion (alt name: tCRMod-GGSGGS5)
  Species: Synthetic
  Insert size (bp): 1476
  Mutation: Residues 1-228 of Clover, residues 1-3 deleted from mRuby2
  Promoter: CMV
  Cloning method: Gibson Cloning
  Sequencing primers: 5′ T7; 3′ BGH Reverse
Terms and licenses: Academic/Nonprofit Terms; Industry Terms: Not Available to Industry
Depositor comments: Partially based on Addgene Plasmids #49089 and #21769
How to cite: tCRMod-GGSGGS5 was a gift from Brenton Hoffman (Addgene plasmid # 111760 ; http://n2t.net/addgene:111760 ; RRID:Addgene_111760)
