[The description below was written by a language model from this plasmid's Addgene catalogue record and pLannotate feature annotations shown in this document.]
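Description:
tCRMod-GGSGGS5 is a mammalian expression plasmid built on the pcDNA3.1(+) backbone that produces a soluble, FRET-based molecular tension sensor module. It is propagated in E. coli through a high-copy ColE1/pUC-type origin with ampicillin selection from the β-lactamase gene, and it also carries an f1 origin. For selection in mammalian cells, the backbone supplies a neomycin phosphotransferase cassette driven by the SV40 early promoter and terminated by the SV40 polyadenylation signal. Short annotated matches such as an HIV-1 LTR fragment, a ble fragment, and lac promoter/operator and lacI remnants appear to be backbone residue or annotation artefacts rather than functional parts.

The payload is a synthetic single open reading frame of roughly 1.5 kb, assembled by Gibson cloning. It is placed downstream of the CMV immediate-early enhancer and promoter and terminated by the bovine growth hormone polyadenylation signal. A T7 promoter lies between the CMV promoter and the coding sequence. The fusion consists of Clover (residues 1–228, a truncated green/yellow donor) joined to mRuby2 lacking its first three residues (red acceptor). The two are connected by an extensible linker of five GGSGGS repeats, which corresponds to the unannotated gap between the two fluorescent protein features. In such modules, FRET efficiency between the two fluorophores depends on how far the flexible linker is extended, so FRET can report mechanical load.

Because this version is expressed as a free, soluble module and is not inserted into a load-bearing protein, it presumably serves as an unloaded reference or for characterising the sensor. It belongs to a series of tunable sensors developed to study vinculin loading. The depositor and repository sequences are annotated almost identically and differ by only three nucleotides in length.
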