Features (pLannotate 1.2.2; 21 found; start..end, strand, type, name):
     28..80      -  misc_feature   bom (fragment): basis of mobility region from pBR322
    235..614     +  enhancer       CMV enhancer: human cytomegalovirus immediate early enhancer
    615..818     +  promoter       CMV promoter: human cytomegalovirus (CMV) immediate early promoter
    814..847     +  LTR            5' LTR (truncated) (fragment): truncated 5' long terminal repeat (LTR) from HIV-1
    863..881     +  promoter       T7 promoter: promoter for bacteriophage T7 RNA polymerase
    920..1606    +  CDS            Clover: Clover is a basic (constitutively fluorescent) green/yellow fluorescent protein published in 2012, derived from Aequorea victoria. It is reported to be a rapidly-maturing weak dimer with high acid sensitivity.
   1697..2398    +  CDS            mRuby2: mRuby2 is a basic (constitutively fluorescent) red fluorescent protein published in 2012, derived from Entacmaea quadricolor. It has moderate acid sensitivity.
   2478..2702    +  polyA_signal   bGH poly(A) signal: bovine growth hormone polyadenylation signal
   2706..2727    +  promoter       SV40 promoter (fragment): SV40 enhancer and early promoter
   2748..3176    +  rep_origin     f1 ori (sequence partly withheld): f1 bacteriophage origin of replication; arrow indicates direction of (+) strand synthesis
   3190..3519    +  promoter       SV40 promoter: SV40 enhancer and early promoter
   3586..4377    +  CDS            neo: KKA2_KLEPN - Also known as kan, nptII. Experimental evidence at protein level: Swiss-Prot protein existence level 1. Resistance to kanamycin, neomycin, paromomycin, ribostamycin, butirosin and gentamicin B. From Klebsiella pneumoniae.
   4401..4559    +  CDS            ble (fragment): BLE_KLEPN - Experimental evidence at protein level: Swiss-Prot protein existence level 1. Binding protein with a strong affinity to the bleomycin family of antibiotics. Binds to CL990; an antimitotic-antibiotic compound. From Klebsiella pneumoniae.
   4554..4675    +  polyA_signal   SV40 poly(A) signal: SV40 polyadenylation signal
   4748..4764    -  protein_bind   lac operator: The lac repressor binds to the lac operator to inhibit transcription in E. coli. This inhibition can be relieved by adding lactose or isopropyl-β-D-thiogalactopyranoside (IPTG). lac repressor encoded by lacI
   4772..4802    -  promoter       lac promoter: promoter for the E. coli lac operon
   4817..4838    -  protein_bind   CAP binding site: CAP binding activates transcription in the presence of cAMP. E. coli catabolite activator protein
   4851..4943    -  CDS            lacI (fragment): lac repressor; lacI; The lac repressor binds to the lac operator to inhibit transcription in E. coli. This inhibition can be relieved by adding lactose or isopropyl-β-D-thiogalactopyranoside (IPTG).
   5126..5711    -  rep_origin     ori: high-copy-number ColE1/pMB1/pBR322/pUC origin of replication
   5882..6742    -  CDS            AmpR: β-lactamase; bla; confers resistance to ampicillin, carbenicillin, and related antibiotics
   6743..6847    -  promoter       AmpR promoter: bla
>Addgene plasmid #111760 | tCRMod-GGSGGS5 | depositor full sequence | sequence record 209930 | tCRMod-GGSGGS5 sequence 6878 bps
GACGGATCGGGAGATCTCCCGATCCCCTATGGTGCACTCTCAGTACAATCTGCTCTGATGCCGCATAGTT
AAGCCAGTATCTGCTCCCTGCTTGTGTGTTGGAGGTCGCTGAGTAGTGCGCGAGCAAAATTTAAGCTACA
ACAAGGCAAGGCTTGACCGACAATTGCATGAAGAATCTGCTTAGGGTTAGGCGTTTTGCGCTGCTTCGCG
ATGTACGGGCCAGATATACGCGTTGACATTGATTATTGACTAGTTATTAATAGTAATCAATTACGGGGTC
ATTAGTTCATAGCCCATATATGGAGTTCCGCGTTACATAACTTACGGTAAATGGCCCGCCTGGCTGACCG
CCCAACGACCCCCGCCCATTGACGTCAATAATGACGTATGTTCCCATAGTAACGCCAATAGGGACTTTCC
ATTGACGTCAATGGGTGGAGTATTTACGGTAAACTGCCCACTTGGCAGTACATCAAGTGTATCATATGCC
AAGTACGCCCCCTATTGACGTCAATGACGGTAAATGGCCCGCCTGGCATTATGCCCAGTACATGACCTTA
TGGGACTTTCCTACTTGGCAGTACATCTACGTATTAGTCATCGCTATTACCATGGTGATGCGGTTTTGGC
AGTACATCAATGGGCGTGGATAGCGGTTTGACTCACGGGGATTTCCAAGTCTCCACCCCATTGACGTCAA
TGGGAGTTTGTTTTGGCACCAAAATCAACGGGACTTTCCAAAATGTCGTAACAACTCCGCCCCATTGACG
CAAATGGGCGGTAGGCGTGTACGGTGGGAGGTCTATATAAGCAGAGCTCTCTGGCTAACTAGAGAACCCA
CTGCTTACTGGCTTATCGAAATTAATACGACTCACTATAGGGAGACCCAAGCTGGCTAGCGTTTAAACTT
AAGCTTACCATGGTGAGCAAGGGCGAGGAGCTGTTCACCGGGGTGGTGCCCATCCTGGTCGAGCTGGACG
GCGACGTAAACGGCCACAAGTTCAGCGTCCGCGGCGAGGGCGAGGGCGATGCCACCAACGGCAAGCTGAC
CCTGAAGTTCATCTGCACCACCGGCAAGCTGCCCGTGCCCTGGCCCACCCTCGTGACCACCTTCGGCTAC
GGCGTGGCCTGCTTCAGCCGCTACCCCGACCACATGAAGCAGCACGACTTCTTCAAGTCCGCCATGCCCG
AAGGCTACGTCCAGGAGCGCACCATCTCTTTCAAGGACGACGGTACCTACAAGACCCGCGCCGAGGTGAA
GTTCGAGGGCGACACCCTGGTGAACCGCATCGAGCTGAAGGGCATCGACTTCAAGGAGGACGGCAACATC
CTGGGGCACAAGCTGGAGTACAACTTCAACAGCCACAACGTCTATATCACGGCCGACAAGCAGAAGAACG
GCATCAAGGCTAACTTCAAGATCCGCCACAACGTTGAGGACGGCAGCGTGCAGCTCGCCGACCACTACCA
GCAGAACACCCCCATCGGCGACGGCCCCGTGCTGCTGCCCGACAACCACTACCTGAGCCATCAGTCCGCC
CTGAGCAAAGACCCCAACGAGAAGCGCGATCACATGGTCCTGCTGGAGTTCGTGACCGCCGCCGGGGGTG
GATCCGGTGGATCAGGTGGATCCGGTGGTAGTGGTGGATCCGGAGGTTCTGGTGGATCCGGTGGTTCAGG
TGGATCCGGAGGTAGCAAGGGCGAAGAGCTGATCAAGGAAAATATGCGTATGAAGGTGGTCATGGAAGGT
TCGGTCAACGGCCACCAATTCAAATGCACAGGTGAAGGAGAAGGCAATCCGTACATGGGAACTCAAACCA
TGAGGATCAAAGTCATCGAGGGAGGACCCCTGCCATTTGCCTTTGACATTCTTGCCACGTCGTTCATGTA
TGGCAGCCGTACTTTTATCAAGTACCCGAAAGGCATTCCTGATTTCTTTAAACAGTCCTTTCCTGAGGGT
TTTACTTGGGAAAGAGTTACGAGATACGAAGATGGTGGAGTCGTCACCGTCATGCAGGACACCAGCCTTG
AGGATGGCTGTCTCGTTTACCACGTCCAAGTCAGAGGGGTAAACTTTCCCTCCAATGGTCCCGTGATGCA
GAAGAAGACCAAGGGTTGGGAGCCTAATACAGAGATGATGTATCCAGCAGATGGTGGTCTGAGGGGATAC
ACTCATATGGCACTGAAAGTTGATGGTGGTGGCCATCTGTCTTGCTCTTTCGTAACAACTTACAGGTCAA
AAAAGACCGTCGGGAACATCAAGATGCCCGGTATCCATGCCGTTGATCACCGCCTGGAAAGGTTAGAGGA
AAGTGACAATGAAATGTTCGTAGTACAACGCGAACACGCAGTTGCCAAGTTCGCCGGGCTTGGTGGTGGG
ATGGACGAGCTGTACAAGTAAGAATTCTGCAGATATCCAGCACAGTGGCGGCCGCTCGAGTCTAGAGGGC
CCGTTTAAACCCGCTGATCAGCCTCGACTGTGCCTTCTAGTTGCCAGCCATCTGTTGTTTGCCCCTCCCC
CGTGCCTTCCTTGACCCTGGAAGGTGCCACTCCCACTGTCCTTTCCTAATAAAATGAGGAAATTGCATCG
CATTGTCTGAGTAGGTGTCATTCTATTCTGGGGGGTGGGGTGGGGCAGGACAGCAAGGGGGAGGATTGGG
AAGACAATAGCAGGCATGCTGGGGATGCGGTGGGCTCTATGGCTTCTGAGGCGGAAAGAACCAGCTGGGG
CTCTAGGGGGTATCCCC
[124 nt withheld, positions 2748-2871]
C
[91 nt withheld, positions 2873-2963]
A
[49 nt withheld, positions 2965-3013]
CCTTTGACGTTGGAGTCCACGTTCTTT
[37 nt withheld, positions 3041-3077]
ACCCTATCTCGGTCTATTCTTTTGATTTATAAGGGATTTTGCCGATTTCGGCCTATTGGTTAAAAAATGA
GCTGATTTAACAAAAATTTAACGCGAATTAATTCTGTGGAATGTGTGTCAGTTAGGGTGTGGAAAGTCCC
CAGGCTCCCCAGCAGGCAGAAGTATGCAAAGCATGCATCTCAATTAGTCAGCAACCAGGTGTGGAAAGTC
CCCAGGCTCCCCAGCAGGCAGAAGTATGCAAAGCATGCATCTCAATTAGTCAGCAACCATAGTCCCGCCC
CTAACTCCGCCCATCCCGCCCCTAACTCCGCCCAGTTCCGCCCATTCTCCGCCCCATGGCTGACTAATTT
TTTTTATTTATGCAGAGGCCGAGGCCGCCTCTGCCTCTGAGCTATTCCAGAAGTAGTGAGGAGGCTTTTT
TGGAGGCCTAGGCTTTTGCAAAAAGCTCCCGGGAGCTTGTATATCCATTTTCGGATCTGATCAAGAGACA
GGATGAGGATCGTTTCGCATGATTGAACAAGATGGATTGCACGCAGGTTCTCCGGCCGCTTGGGTGGAGA
GGCTATTCGGCTATGACTGGGCACAACAGACAATCGGCTGCTCTGATGCCGCCGTGTTCCGGCTGTCAGC
GCAGGGGCGCCCGGTTCTTTTTGTCAAGACCGACCTGTCCGGTGCCCTGAATGAACTGCAGGACGAGGCA
GCGCGGCTATCGTGGCTGGCCACGACGGGCGTTCCTTGCGCAGCTGTGCTCGACGTTGTCACTGAAGCGG
GAAGGGACTGGCTGCTATTGGGCGAAGTGCCGGGGCAGGATCTCCTGTCATCTCACCTTGCTCCTGCCGA
GAAAGTATCCATCATGGCTGATGCAATGCGGCGGCTGCATACGCTTGATCCGGCTACCTGCCCATTCGAC
CACCAAGCGAAACATCGCATCGAGCGAGCACGTACTCGGATGGAAGCCGGTCTTGTCGATCAGGATGATC
TGGACGAAGAGCATCAGGGGCTCGCGCCAGCCGAACTGTTCGCCAGGCTCAAGGCGCGCATGCCCGACGG
CGAGGATCTCGTCGTGACCCATGGCGATGCCTGCTTGCCGAATATCATGGTGGAAAATGGCCGCTTTTCT
GGATTCATCGACTGTGGCCGGCTGGGTGTGGCGGACCGCTATCAGGACATAGCGTTGGCTACCCGTGATA
TTGCTGAAGAGCTTGGCGGCGAATGGGCTGACCGCTTCCTCGTGCTTTACGGTATCGCCGCTCCCGATTC
GCAGCGCATCGCCTTCTATCGCCTTCTTGACGAGTTCTTCTGAGCGGGACTCTGGGGTTCGAAATGACCG
ACCAAGCGACGCCCAACCTGCCATCACGAGATTTCGATTCCACCGCCGCCTTCTATGAAAGGTTGGGCTT
CGGAATCGTTTTCCGGGACGCCGGCTGGATGATCCTCCAGCGCGGGGATCTCATGCTGGAGTTCTTCGCC
CACCCCAACTTGTTTATTGCAGCTTATAATGGTTACAAATAAAGCAATAGCATCACAAATTTCACAAATA
AAGCATTTTTTTCACTGCATTCTAGTTGTGGTTTGTCCAAACTCATCAATGTATCTTATCATGTCTGTAT
ACCGTCGACCTCTAGCTAGAGCTTGGCGTAATCATGGTCATAGCTGTTTCCTGTGTGAAATTGTTATCCG
CTCACAATTCCACACAACATACGAGCCGGAAGCATAAAGTGTAAAGCCTGGGGTGCCTAATGAGTGAGCT
AACTCACATTAATTGCGTTGCGCTCACTGCCCGCTTTCCAGTCGGGAAACCTGTCGTGCCAGCTGCATTA
ATGAATCGGCCAACGCGCGGGGAGAGGCGGTTTGCGTATTGGGCGCTCTTCCGCTTCCTCGCTCACTGAC
TCGCTGCGCTCGGTCGTTCGGCTGCGGCGAGCGGTATCAGCTCACTCAAAGGCGGTAATACGGTTATCCA
CAGAATCAGGGGATAACGCAGGAAAGAACATGTGAGCAAAAGGCCAGCAAAAGGCCAGGAACCGTAAAAA
GGCCGCGTTGCTGGCGTTTTTCCATAGGCTCCGCCCCCCTGACGAGCATCACAAAAATCGACGCTCAAGT
CAGAGGTGGCGAAACCCGACAGGACTATAAAGATACCAGGCGTTTCCCCCTGGAAGCTCCCTCGTGCGCT
CTCCTGTTCCGACCCTGCCGCTTACCGGATACCTGTCCGCCTTTCTCCCTTCGGGAAGCGTGGCGCTTTC
TCATAGCTCACGCTGTAGGTATCTCAGTTCGGTGTAGGTCGTTCGCTCCAAGCTGGGCTGTGTGCACGAA
CCCCCCGTTCAGCCCGACCGCTGCGCCTTATCCGGTAACTATCGTCTTGAGTCCAACCCGGTAAGACACG
ACTTATCGCCACTGGCAGCAGCCACTGGTAACAGGATTAGCAGAGCGAGGTATGTAGGCGGTGCTACAGA
GTTCTTGAAGTGGTGGCCTAACTACGGCTACACTAGAAGAACAGTATTTGGTATCTGCGCTCTGCTGAAG
CCAGTTACCTTCGGAAAAAGAGTTGGTAGCTCTTGATCCGGCAAACAAACCACCGCTGGTAGCGGTTTTT
TTGTTTGCAAGCAGCAGATTACGCGCAGAAAAAAAGGATCTCAAGAAGATCCTTTGATCTTTTCTACGGG
GTCTGACGCTCAGTGGAACGAAAACTCACGTTAAGGGATTTTGGTCATGAGATTATCAAAAAGGATCTTC
ACCTAGATCCTTTTAAATTAAAAATGAAGTTTTAAATCAATCTAAAGTATATATGAGTAAACTTGGTCTG
ACAGTTACCAATGCTTAATCAGTGAGGCACCTATCTCAGCGATCTGTCTATTTCGTTCATCCATAGTTGC
CTGACTCCCCGTCGTGTAGATAACTACGATACGGGAGGGCTTACCATCTGGCCCCAGTGCTGCAATGATA
CCGCGAGACCCACGCTCACCGGCTCCAGATTTATCAGCAATAAACCAGCCAGCCGGAAGGGCCGAGCGCA
GAAGTGGTCCTGCAACTTTATCCGCCTCCATCCAGTCTATTAATTGTTGCCGGGAAGCTAGAGTAAGTAG
TTCGCCAGTTAATAGTTTGCGCAACGTTGTTGCCATTGCTACAGGCATCGTGGTGTCACGCTCGTCGTTT
GGTATGGCTTCATTCAGCTCCGGTTCCCAACGATCAAGGCGAGTTACATGATCCCCCATGTTGTGCAAAA
AAGCGGTTAGCTCCTTCGGTCCTCCGATCGTTGTCAGAAGTAAGTTGGCCGCAGTGTTATCACTCATGGT
TATGGCAGCACTGCATAATTCTCTTACTGTCATGCCATCCGTAAGATGCTTTTCTGTGACTGGTGAGTAC
TCAACCAAGTCATTCTGAGAATAGTGTATGCGGCGACCGAGTTGCTCTTGCCCGGCGTCAATACGGGATA
ATACCGCGCCACATAGCAGAACTTTAAAAGTGCTCATCATTGGAAAACGTTCTTCGGGGCGAAAACTCTC
AAGGATCTTACCGCTGTTGAGATCCAGTTCGATGTAACCCACTCGTGCACCCAACTGATCTTCAGCATCT
TTTACTTTCACCAGCGTTTCTGGGTGAGCAAAAACAGGAAGGCAAAATGCCGCAAAAAAGGGAATAAGGG
CGACACGGAAATGTTGAATACTCATACTCTTCCTTTTTCAATATTATTGAAGCATTTATCAGGGTTATTG
TCTCATGAGCGGATACATATTTGAATGTATTTAGAAAAATAAACAAATAGGGGTTCCGCGCACATTTCCC
CGAAAAGTGCCACCTGACGTC
