Features (pLannotate 1.2.2; 21 found; start..end, strand, type, name):
     28..80      -  misc_feature   bom (fragment): basis of mobility region from pBR322
    235..614     +  enhancer       CMV enhancer: human cytomegalovirus immediate early enhancer
    615..818     +  promoter       CMV promoter: human cytomegalovirus (CMV) immediate early promoter
    814..847     +  LTR            5' LTR (truncated) (fragment): truncated 5' long terminal repeat (LTR) from HIV-1
    863..881     +  promoter       T7 promoter: promoter for bacteriophage T7 RNA polymerase
    920..1606    +  CDS            Clover: Clover is a basic (constitutively fluorescent) green/yellow fluorescent protein published in 2012, derived from Aequorea victoria. It is reported to be a rapidly-maturing weak dimer with high acid sensitivity.
   1697..2398    +  CDS            mRuby2: mRuby2 is a basic (constitutively fluorescent) red fluorescent protein published in 2012, derived from Entacmaea quadricolor. It has moderate acid sensitivity.
   2478..2702    +  polyA_signal   bGH poly(A) signal: bovine growth hormone polyadenylation signal
   2706..2727    +  promoter       SV40 promoter (fragment): SV40 enhancer and early promoter
   2748..3176    +  rep_origin     f1 ori (sequence partly withheld): f1 bacteriophage origin of replication; arrow indicates direction of (+) strand synthesis
   3190..3519    +  promoter       SV40 promoter: SV40 enhancer and early promoter
   3586..4377    +  CDS            neo: KKA2_KLEPN - Also known as kan, nptII. Experimental evidence at protein level: Swiss-Prot protein existence level 1. Resistance to kanamycin, neomycin, paromomycin, ribostamycin, butirosin and gentamicin B. From Klebsiella pneumoniae.
   4401..4559    +  CDS            ble (fragment): BLE_KLEPN - Experimental evidence at protein level: Swiss-Prot protein existence level 1. Binding protein with a strong affinity to the bleomycin family of antibiotics. Binds to CL990; an antimitotic-antibiotic compound. From Klebsiella pneumoniae.
   4554..4675    +  polyA_signal   SV40 poly(A) signal: SV40 polyadenylation signal
   4748..4764    -  protein_bind   lac operator: The lac repressor binds to the lac operator to inhibit transcription in E. coli. This inhibition can be relieved by adding lactose or isopropyl-β-D-thiogalactopyranoside (IPTG). lac repressor encoded by lacI
   4772..4802    -  promoter       lac promoter: promoter for the E. coli lac operon
   4817..4838    -  protein_bind   CAP binding site: CAP binding activates transcription in the presence of cAMP. E. coli catabolite activator protein
   4851..4943    -  CDS            lacI (fragment): lac repressor; lacI; The lac repressor binds to the lac operator to inhibit transcription in E. coli. This inhibition can be relieved by adding lactose or isopropyl-β-D-thiogalactopyranoside (IPTG).
   5126..5714    -  rep_origin     ori: high-copy-number ColE1/pMB1/pBR322/pUC origin of replication
   5885..6745    -  CDS            AmpR: β-lactamase; bla; confers resistance to ampicillin, carbenicillin, and related antibiotics
   6746..6850    -  promoter       AmpR promoter: bla
>Addgene plasmid #111760 | tCRMod-GGSGGS5 | addgene full sequence | sequence record 214702 | Addgene NGS Result
GACGGATCGGGAGATCTCCCGATCCCCTATGGTGCACTCTCAGTACAATCTGCTCTGATGCCGCATAGTT
AAGCCAGTATCTGCTCCCTGCTTGTGTGTTGGAGGTCGCTGAGTAGTGCGCGAGCAAAATTTAAGCTACA
ACAAGGCAAGGCTTGACCGACAATTGCATGAAGAATCTGCTTAGGGTTAGGCGTTTTGCGCTGCTTCGCG
ATGTACGGGCCAGATATACGCGTTGACATTGATTATTGACTAGTTATTAATAGTAATCAATTACGGGGTC
ATTAGTTCATAGCCCATATATGGAGTTCCGCGTTACATAACTTACGGTAAATGGCCCGCCTGGCTGACCG
CCCAACGACCCCCGCCCATTGACGTCAATAATGACGTATGTTCCCATAGTAACGCCAATAGGGACTTTCC
ATTGACGTCAATGGGTGGAGTATTTACGGTAAACTGCCCACTTGGCAGTACATCAAGTGTATCATATGCC
AAGTACGCCCCCTATTGACGTCAATGACGGTAAATGGCCCGCCTGGCATTATGCCCAGTACATGACCTTA
TGGGACTTTCCTACTTGGCAGTACATCTACGTATTAGTCATCGCTATTACCATGGTGATGCGGTTTTGGC
AGTACATCAATGGGCGTGGATAGCGGTTTGACTCACGGGGATTTCCAAGTCTCCACCCCATTGACGTCAA
TGGGAGTTTGTTTTGGCACCAAAATCAACGGGACTTTCCAAAATGTCGTAACAACTCCGCCCCATTGACG
CAAATGGGCGGTAGGCGTGTACGGTGGGAGGTCTATATAAGCAGAGCTCTCTGGCTAACTAGAGAACCCA
CTGCTTACTGGCTTATCGAAATTAATACGACTCACTATAGGGAGACCCAAGCTGGCTAGCGTTTAAACTT
AAGCTTACCATGGTGAGCAAGGGCGAGGAGCTGTTCACCGGGGTGGTGCCCATCCTGGTCGAGCTGGACG
GCGACGTAAACGGCCACAAGTTCAGCGTCCGCGGCGAGGGCGAGGGCGATGCCACCAACGGCAAGCTGAC
CCTGAAGTTCATCTGCACCACCGGCAAGCTGCCCGTGCCCTGGCCCACCCTCGTGACCACCTTCGGCTAC
GGCGTGGCCTGCTTCAGCCGCTACCCCGACCACATGAAGCAGCACGACTTCTTCAAGTCCGCCATGCCCG
AAGGCTACGTCCAGGAGCGCACCATCTCTTTCAAGGACGACGGTACCTACAAGACCCGCGCCGAGGTGAA
GTTCGAGGGCGACACCCTGGTGAACCGCATCGAGCTGAAGGGCATCGACTTCAAGGAGGACGGCAACATC
CTGGGGCACAAGCTGGAGTACAACTTCAACAGCCACAACGTCTATATCACGGCCGACAAGCAGAAGAACG
GCATCAAGGCTAACTTCAAGATCCGCCACAACGTTGAGGACGGCAGCGTGCAGCTCGCCGACCACTACCA
GCAGAACACCCCCATCGGCGACGGCCCCGTGCTGCTGCCCGACAACCACTACCTGAGCCATCAGTCCGCC
CTGAGCAAAGACCCCAACGAGAAGCGCGATCACATGGTCCTGCTGGAGTTCGTGACCGCCGCCGGGGGTG
GATCCGGTGGATCAGGTGGATCCGGTGGTAGTGGTGGATCCGGAGGTTCTGGTGGATCCGGTGGTTCAGG
TGGATCCGGAGGTAGCAAGGGCGAAGAGCTGATCAAGGAAAATATGCGTATGAAGGTGGTCATGGAAGGT
TCGGTCAACGGCCACCAATTCAAATGCACAGGTGAAGGAGAAGGCAATCCGTACATGGGAACTCAAACCA
TGAGGATCAAAGTCATCGAGGGAGGACCCCTGCCATTTGCCTTTGACATTCTTGCCACGTCGTTCATGTA
TGGCAGCCGTACTTTTATCAAGTACCCGAAAGGCATTCCTGATTTCTTTAAACAGTCCTTTCCTGAGGGT
TTTACTTGGGAAAGAGTTACGAGATACGAAGATGGTGGAGTCGTCACCGTCATGCAGGACACCAGCCTTG
AGGATGGCTGTCTCGTTTACCACGTCCAAGTCAGAGGGGTAAACTTTCCCTCCAATGGTCCCGTGATGCA
GAAGAAGACCAAGGGTTGGGAGCCTAATACAGAGATGATGTATCCAGCAGATGGTGGTCTGAGGGGATAC
ACTCATATGGCACTGAAAGTTGATGGTGGTGGCCATCTGTCTTGCTCTTTCGTAACAACTTACAGGTCAA
AAAAGACCGTCGGGAACATCAAGATGCCCGGTATCCATGCCGTTGATCACCGCCTGGAAAGGTTAGAGGA
AAGTGACAATGAAATGTTCGTAGTACAACGCGAACACGCAGTTGCCAAGTTCGCCGGGCTTGGTGGTGGG
ATGGACGAGCTGTACAAGTAAGAATTCTGCAGATATCCAGCACAGTGGCGGCCGCTCGAGTCTAGAGGGC
CCGTTTAAACCCGCTGATCAGCCTCGACTGTGCCTTCTAGTTGCCAGCCATCTGTTGTTTGCCCCTCCCC
CGTGCCTTCCTTGACCCTGGAAGGTGCCACTCCCACTGTCCTTTCCTAATAAAATGAGGAAATTGCATCG
CATTGTCTGAGTAGGTGTCATTCTATTCTGGGGGGTGGGGTGGGGCAGGACAGCAAGGGGGAGGATTGGG
AAGACAATAGCAGGCATGCTGGGGATGCGGTGGGCTCTATGGCTTCTGAGGCGGAAAGAACCAGCTGGGG
CTCTAGGGGGTATCCCC
[124 nt withheld, positions 2748-2871]
C
[91 nt withheld, positions 2873-2963]
A
[49 nt withheld, positions 2965-3013]
CCTTTGACGTTGGAGTCCACGTTCTTT
[37 nt withheld, positions 3041-3077]
ACCCTATCTCGGTCTATTCTTTTGATTTATAAGGGATTTTGCCGATTTCGGCCTATTGGTTAAAAAATGA
GCTGATTTAACAAAAATTTAACGCGAATTAATTCTGTGGAATGTGTGTCAGTTAGGGTGTGGAAAGTCCC
CAGGCTCCCCAGCAGGCAGAAGTATGCAAAGCATGCATCTCAATTAGTCAGCAACCAGGTGTGGAAAGTC
CCCAGGCTCCCCAGCAGGCAGAAGTATGCAAAGCATGCATCTCAATTAGTCAGCAACCATAGTCCCGCCC
CTAACTCCGCCCATCCCGCCCCTAACTCCGCCCAGTTCCGCCCATTCTCCGCCCCATGGCTGACTAATTT
TTTTTATTTATGCAGAGGCCGAGGCCGCCTCTGCCTCTGAGCTATTCCAGAAGTAGTGAGGAGGCTTTTT
TGGAGGCCTAGGCTTTTGCAAAAAGCTCCCGGGAGCTTGTATATCCATTTTCGGATCTGATCAAGAGACA
GGATGAGGATCGTTTCGCATGATTGAACAAGATGGATTGCACGCAGGTTCTCCGGCCGCTTGGGTGGAGA
GGCTATTCGGCTATGACTGGGCACAACAGACAATCGGCTGCTCTGATGCCGCCGTGTTCCGGCTGTCAGC
GCAGGGGCGCCCGGTTCTTTTTGTCAAGACCGACCTGTCCGGTGCCCTGAATGAACTGCAGGACGAGGCA
GCGCGGCTATCGTGGCTGGCCACGACGGGCGTTCCTTGCGCAGCTGTGCTCGACGTTGTCACTGAAGCGG
GAAGGGACTGGCTGCTATTGGGCGAAGTGCCGGGGCAGGATCTCCTGTCATCTCACCTTGCTCCTGCCGA
GAAAGTATCCATCATGGCTGATGCAATGCGGCGGCTGCATACGCTTGATCCGGCTACCTGCCCATTCGAC
CACCAAGCGAAACATCGCATCGAGCGAGCACGTACTCGGATGGAAGCCGGTCTTGTCGATCAGGATGATC
TGGACGAAGAGCATCAGGGGCTCGCGCCAGCCGAACTGTTCGCCAGGCTCAAGGCGCGCATGCCCGACGG
CGAGGATCTCGTCGTGACCCATGGCGATGCCTGCTTGCCGAATATCATGGTGGAAAATGGCCGCTTTTCT
GGATTCATCGACTGTGGCCGGCTGGGTGTGGCGGACCGCTATCAGGACATAGCGTTGGCTACCCGTGATA
TTGCTGAAGAGCTTGGCGGCGAATGGGCTGACCGCTTCCTCGTGCTTTACGGTATCGCCGCTCCCGATTC
GCAGCGCATCGCCTTCTATCGCCTTCTTGACGAGTTCTTCTGAGCGGGACTCTGGGGTTCGAAATGACCG
ACCAAGCGACGCCCAACCTGCCATCACGAGATTTCGATTCCACCGCCGCCTTCTATGAAAGGTTGGGCTT
CGGAATCGTTTTCCGGGACGCCGGCTGGATGATCCTCCAGCGCGGGGATCTCATGCTGGAGTTCTTCGCC
CACCCCAACTTGTTTATTGCAGCTTATAATGGTTACAAATAAAGCAATAGCATCACAAATTTCACAAATA
AAGCATTTTTTTCACTGCATTCTAGTTGTGGTTTGTCCAAACTCATCAATGTATCTTATCATGTCTGTAT
ACCGTCGACCTCTAGCTAGAGCTTGGCGTAATCATGGTCATAGCTGTTTCCTGTGTGAAATTGTTATCCG
CTCACAATTCCACACAACATACGAGCCGGAAGCATAAAGTGTAAAGCCTGGGGTGCCTAATGAGTGAGCT
AACTCACATTAATTGCGTTGCGCTCACTGCCCGCTTTCCAGTCGGGAAACCTGTCGTGCCAGCTGCATTA
ATGAATCGGCCAACGCGCGGGGAGAGGCGGTTTGCGTATTGGGCGCTCTTCCGCTTCCTCGCTCACTGAC
TCGCTGCGCTCGGTCGTTCGGCTGCGGCGAGCGGTATCAGCTCACTCAAAGGCGGTAATACGGTTATCCA
CAGAATCAGGGGATAACGCAGGAAAGAACATGTGAGCAAAAGGCCAGCAAAAGGCCAGGAACCGTAAAAA
GGCCGCGTTGCTGGCGTTTTTCCATAGGCTCCGCCCCCCTGACGAGCATCACAAAAATCGACGCTCAAGT
CAGAGGTGGCGAAACCCGACAGGACTATAAAGATACCAGGCGTTTCCCCCTGGAAGCTCCCTCGTGCGCT
CTCCTGTTCCGACCCTGCCGCTTACCGGATACCTGTCCGCCTTTCTCCCTTCGGGAAGCGTGGCGCTTTC
TCATAGCTCACGCTGTAGGTATCTCAGTTCGGTGTAGGTCGTTCGCTCCAAGCTGGGCTGTGTGCACGAA
CCCCCCGTTCAGCCCGACCGCTGCGCCTTATCCGGTAACTATCGTCTTGAGTCCAACCCGGTAAGACACG
ACTTATCGCCACTGGCAGCAGCCACTGGTAACAGGATTAGCAGAGCGAGGTATGTAGGCGGTGCTACAGA
GTTCTTGAAGTGGTGGCCTAACTACGGCTACACTAGAAGAACAGTATTTGGTATCTGCGCTCTGCTGAAG
CCAGTTACCTTCGGAAAAAGAGTTGGTAGCTCTTGATCCGGCAAACAAACCACCGCTGGTAGCGGTGGTT
TTTTTGTTTGCAAGCAGCAGATTACGCGCAGAAAAAAAGGATCTCAAGAAGATCCTTTGATCTTTTCTAC
GGGGTCTGACGCTCAGTGGAACGAAAACTCACGTTAAGGGATTTTGGTCATGAGATTATCAAAAAGGATC
TTCACCTAGATCCTTTTAAATTAAAAATGAAGTTTTAAATCAATCTAAAGTATATATGAGTAAACTTGGT
CTGACAGTTACCAATGCTTAATCAGTGAGGCACCTATCTCAGCGATCTGTCTATTTCGTTCATCCATAGT
TGCCTGACTCCCCGTCGTGTAGATAACTACGATACGGGAGGGCTTACCATCTGGCCCCAGTGCTGCAATG
ATACCGCGAGACCCACGCTCACCGGCTCCAGATTTATCAGCAATAAACCAGCCAGCCGGAAGGGCCGAGC
GCAGAAGTGGTCCTGCAACTTTATCCGCCTCCATCCAGTCTATTAATTGTTGCCGGGAAGCTAGAGTAAG
TAGTTCGCCAGTTAATAGTTTGCGCAACGTTGTTGCCATTGCTACAGGCATCGTGGTGTCACGCTCGTCG
TTTGGTATGGCTTCATTCAGCTCCGGTTCCCAACGATCAAGGCGAGTTACATGATCCCCCATGTTGTGCA
AAAAAGCGGTTAGCTCCTTCGGTCCTCCGATCGTTGTCAGAAGTAAGTTGGCCGCAGTGTTATCACTCAT
GGTTATGGCAGCACTGCATAATTCTCTTACTGTCATGCCATCCGTAAGATGCTTTTCTGTGACTGGTGAG
TACTCAACCAAGTCATTCTGAGAATAGTGTATGCGGCGACCGAGTTGCTCTTGCCCGGCGTCAATACGGG
ATAATACCGCGCCACATAGCAGAACTTTAAAAGTGCTCATCATTGGAAAACGTTCTTCGGGGCGAAAACT
CTCAAGGATCTTACCGCTGTTGAGATCCAGTTCGATGTAACCCACTCGTGCACCCAACTGATCTTCAGCA
TCTTTTACTTTCACCAGCGTTTCTGGGTGAGCAAAAACAGGAAGGCAAAATGCCGCAAAAAAGGGAATAA
GGGCGACACGGAAATGTTGAATACTCATACTCTTCCTTTTTCAATATTATTGAAGCATTTATCAGGGTTA
TTGTCTCATGAGCGGATACATATTTGAATGTATTTAGAAAAATAAACAAATAGGGGTTCCGCGCACATTT
CCCCGAAAAGTGCCACCTGACGTC
